Addgene plasmid #239578: pXYB082
Purpose: Plant RNA Vision constructs with 41 bp gRNAs together with RFP input
Depositing lab: Xiaohan Yang. Depositing organization: Oak Ridge National Laboratory. Publication: A split ribozyme system for in vivo plant RNA imaging and genetic engineering. Liu Y, Rajput R, Islam MT, Valle ID, Yao T, Agrawal R, Boone BA, Eckert CA, Abraham PE, Chen JG, Tuskan GA, Yang X. Plant Biotechnol J. 2025 May;23(5):1640-1649. doi: 10.1111/pbi.14612. Epub 2025 Feb 7. PubMed 39919021.
Backbone
  Vector backbone: pCAMBIA
  Vector type: Plant Expression, Synthetic Biology
Growth in bacteria
  Bacterial resistance: Kanamycin, 50 μg/mL
  Growth temperature: 37°C
  Growth strain: DH5alpha
  Copy number: High Copy
Gene/Insert 1
  Gene/Insert name: sfGFPn_Y66-P1_loop_01-stem01-gRNA01
Gene/Insert 2
  Gene/Insert name: gRNA02-stem_02-P1_loop_03-internal guide sequence-Ribozyme-sfGFPn_Y66
Gene/Insert 3
  Gene/Insert name: RFP
Terms and licenses: Academic/Nonprofit Terms; Industry Terms: Not Available to Industry
How to cite: pXYB082 was a gift from Xiaohan Yang (Addgene plasmid # 239578 ; http://n2t.net/addgene:239578 ; RRID:Addgene_239578)
