[The description below was written by a language model from this plasmid's Addgene catalogue record and pLannotate feature annotations shown in this document.]
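Description:
pXYB082 is a pCAMBIA-based binary T-DNA vector for plant expression, about 14.7 kb in the sequenced record, built as part of a split-ribozyme "Plant RNA Vision" system for imaging RNA in living plant cells. The backbone carries a high-copy ColE1/pUC-type origin with the pBR322 bom site for propagation in E. coli. It also carries the pVS1 oriV, RepA and StaA functions that allow stable replication in Agrobacterium, and a bacterial kanamycin resistance gene (aphA-3). Between the nopaline-type left and right border repeats, next to the left border, an enhanced CaMV 35S promoter drives an nptII (NeoR/KanR) coding sequence ending in the CaMV poly(A) signal, which serves as the plant selectable marker. Remnants of the lacZα/lac promoter cloning region flank the inserted cassettes.

The payload consists of three tandem expression units, each with a CaMV 35S promoter and the Arabidopsis HSP18.2 terminator. The first expresses an N-terminal portion of superfolder GFP followed by loop and stem elements and a short guide. This guide is annotated as an antisense mRFP1 fragment of roughly 41 bp. The second begins with a second antisense mRFP1 guide, followed by stem/loop elements, an internal guide sequence, a group I catalytic intron portion, and the remaining sfGFP coding fragment. The third expresses full-length mRFP1, which acts as the target ("input") RNA. The apparent design is that both guides hybridise to the RFP transcript and bring the two ribozyme halves together. Trans-splicing would then join the sfGFP fragments, so green fluorescence reports the presence of the target RNA. Because the input is supplied on the same T-DNA, the plasmid suits testing the sensor with 41 bp guides.
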