Features (pLannotate 1.2.2; 31 found; start..end, strand, type, name):
      4..158     +  CDS            lacZα (fragment): LacZα fragment of β-galactosidase; lacZ fragment
    224..248     +  misc_feature   RB T-DNA repeat: right border repeat from nopaline C58 T-DNA
    588..989     +  CDS            Y4CG_SINFN (fragment): Protein inferred from homology: Swiss-Prot protein existence level 3. From Sinorhizobium fredii (strain NBRC 101917 / NGR234).
   1549..2178    +  CDS            pVS1 StaA: stability protein from the Pseudomonas plasmid pVS1 (Heeb et al., 2000)
   2607..3680    +  CDS            pVS1 RepA: replication protein from the Pseudomonas plasmid pVS1 (Heeb et al., 2000)
   3746..3940    +  rep_origin     pVS1 oriV: origin of replication for the Pseudomonas plasmid pVS1 (Heeb et al., 2000)
   4143..4182    +  CDS            rop (fragment): Rop protein, which maintains plasmids at low copy number; rop
   4284..4424    +  misc_feature   bom: basis of mobility region from pBR322
   4610..5198    -  rep_origin     ori: high-copy-number ColE1/pMB1/pBR322/pUC origin of replication
   5285..6079    -  CDS            KanR: aminoglycoside phosphotransferase; aphA-3; confers resistance to kanamycin
   6504..6528    +  misc_feature   LB T-DNA repeat: left border repeat from nopaline C58 T-DNA
   6606..6780    -  polyA_signal   CaMV poly(A) signal: cauliflower mosaic virus polyadenylation signal
   6837..7629    -  CDS            NeoR/KanR (fragment): aminoglycoside phosphotransferase from Tn5; aph(3')-II (or nptII); confers resistance to neomycin, kanamycin, and G418 (Geneticin®)
   7697..8373    -  promoter       CaMV 35S promoter (enhanced): cauliflower mosaic virus 35S promoter with a duplicated enhancer region
   8463..8551    +  CDS            lacI (fragment): lac repressor; lacI; The lac repressor binds to the lac operator to inhibit transcription in E. coli. This inhibition can be relieved by adding lactose or isopropyl-β-D-thiogalactopyranoside (IPTG).
   8564..8585    +  protein_bind   CAP binding site: CAP binding activates transcription in the presence of cAMP. E. coli catabolite activator protein
   8600..8630    +  promoter       lac promoter: promoter for the E. coli lac operon
   8634..8656    +  protein_bind   lac operator (fragment): The lac repressor binds to the lac operator to inhibit transcription in E. coli. This inhibition can be relieved by adding lactose or isopropyl-β-D-thiogalactopyranoside (IPTG). lac repressor encoded by lacI
   8687..8712    +  misc_feature   MCS (fragment): pUC18/19 multiple cloning site
   8716..9057    +  promoter       CaMV 35S promoter: strong constitutive promoter from cauliflower mosaic virus
   9186..9382    +  CDS            superfolder GFP (fragment): GFP variant that folds robustly even when fused to poorly folded proteins (Pédelacq et al., 2006)
   9397..9438    -  CDS            mRFP1 (fragment): monomeric derivative of DsRed (Campbell et al., 2002)
   9439..9687    +  terminator     HSP terminator: efficient transcription terminator from the Arabidopsis thaliana heat shock protein 18.2 gene (Nagaya et al., 2010)
  10323..10664   +  promoter       CaMV 35S promoter: strong constitutive promoter from cauliflower mosaic virus
  10798..10840   -  CDS            mRFP1 (fragment): monomeric derivative of DsRed (Campbell et al., 2002)
  10860..11166   +  ncRNA          Intron gpI: Accession: RF00028 - Group I catalytic intron
  11249..11766   +  CDS            superfolder GFP (fragment): GFP variant that folds robustly even when fused to poorly folded proteins (Pédelacq et al., 2006)
  11771..12019   +  terminator     HSP terminator: efficient transcription terminator from the Arabidopsis thaliana heat shock protein 18.2 gene (Nagaya et al., 2010)
  12664..13005   +  promoter       CaMV 35S promoter: strong constitutive promoter from cauliflower mosaic virus
  13134..13811   +  CDS            mRFP1: monomeric derivative of DsRed (Campbell et al., 2002)
  13813..14061   +  terminator     HSP terminator: efficient transcription terminator from the Arabidopsis thaliana heat shock protein 18.2 gene (Nagaya et al., 2010)
>Addgene plasmid #239578 | pXYB082 | addgene full sequence | sequence record 477039 | Addgene NGS Result
TGGCACTGGCCGTCGTTTTACAACGTCGTGACTGGGAAAACCCTGGCGTTACCCAACTTAATCGCCTTGC
AGCACATCCCCCTTTCGCCAGCTGGCGTAATAGCGAAGAGGCCCGCACCGATCGCCCTTCCCAACAGTTG
CGCAGCCTGAATGGCGAATGCTAGAGCAGCTTGAGCTTGGATCAGATTGTCGTTTCCCGCCTTCAGTTTA
AACTATCAGTGTTTGACAGGATATATTGGCGGGTAAACCTAAGAGAAAAGAGCGTTTATTAGAATAATCG
GATATTTAAAAGGGCGTGAAAAGGTTTATCCGTTCGTCCATTTGTATGTGCATGCCAACCACAGGGTTCC
CCTCGGGATCAAAGTACTTTGATCCAACCCCTCCGCTGCTATAGTGCAGTCGGCTTCTGACGTTCAGTGC
AGCCGTCTTCTGAAAACGACATGTCGCACAAGTCCTAAGTTACGCGACAGGCTGCCGCCCTGCCCTTTTC
CTGGCGTTTTCTTGTCGCGTGTTTTAGTCGCATAAAGTAGAATACTTGCGACTAGAACCGGAGACATTAC
GCCATGAACAAGAGCGCCGCCGCTGGCCTGCTGGGCTATGCCCGCGTCAGCACCGACGACCAGGACTTGA
CCAACCAACGGGCCGAACTGCACGCGGCCGGCTGCACCAAGCTGTTTTCCGAGAAGATCACCGGCACCAG
GCGCGACCGCCCGGAGCTGGCCAGGATGCTTGACCACCTACGCCCTGGCGACGTTGTGACAGTGACCAGG
CTAGACCGCCTGGCCCGCAGCACCCGCGACCTACTGGACATTGCCGAGCGCATCCAGGAGGCCGGCGCGG
GCCTGCGTAGCCTGGCAGAGCCGTGGGCCGACACCACCACGCCGGCCGGCCGCATGGTGTTGACCGTGTT
CGCCGGCATTGCCGAGTTCGAGCGTTCCCTAATCATCGACCGCACCCGGAGCGGGCGCGAGGCCGCCAAG
GCCCGAGGCGTGAAGTTTGGCCCCCGCCCTACCCTCACCCCGGCACAGATCGCGCACGCCCGCGAGCTGA
TCGACCAGGAAGGCCGCACCGTGAAAGAGGCGGCTGCACTGCTTGGCGTGCATCGCTCGACCCTGTACCG
CGCACTTGAGCGCAGCGAGGAAGTGACGCCCACCGAGGCCAGGCGGCGCGGTGCCTTCCGTGAGGACGCA
TTGACCGAGGCCGACGCCCTGGCGGCCGCCGAGAATGAACGCCAAGAGGAACAAGCATGAAACCGCACCA
GGACGGCCAGGACGAACCGTTTTTCATTACCGAAGAGATCGAGGCGGAGATGATCGCGGCCGGGTACGTG
TTCGAGCCGCCCGCGCACGGCTCAACCGTGCGGCTGCATGAAATCCTGGCCGGTTTGTCTGATGCCAAGC
TGGCGGCCTGGCCGGCCAGCTTGGCCGCTGAAGAAACCGAGCGCCGCCGTCTAAAAAGGTGATGTGTATT
TGAGTAAAACAGCTTGCGTCATGCGGTCGCTGCGTATATGATGCGATGAGTAAATAAACAAATACGCAAG
GGGAACGCATGAAGGTTATCGCTGTACTTAACCAGAAAGGCGGGTCAGGCAAGACGACCATCGCAACCCA
TCTAGCCCGCGCCCTGCAACTCGCCGGGGCCGATGTTCTGTTAGTCGATTCCGATCCCCAGGGCAGTGCC
CGCGATTGGGCGGCCGTGCGGGAAGATCAACCGCTAACCGTTGTCGGCATCGACCGCCCGACGATTGACC
GCGACGTGAAGGCCATCGGCCGGCGCGACTTCGTAGTGATCGACGGAGCGCCCCAGGCGGCGGACTTGGC
TGTGTCCGCGATCAAGGCAGCCGACTTCGTGCTGATTCCGGTGCAGCCAAGCCCTTACGACATATGGGCC
ACCGCCGACCTGGTGGAGCTGGTTAAGCAGCGCATTGAGGTCACGGATGGAAGGCTACAAGCGGCCTTTG
TCGTGTCGCGGGCGATCAAAGGCACGCGCATCGGCGGTGAGGTTGCCGAGGCGCTGGCCGGGTACGAGCT
GCCCATTCTTGAGTCCCGTATCACGCAGCGCGTGAGCTACCCAGGCACTGCCGCCGCCGGCACAACCGTT
CTTGAATCAGAACCCGAGGGCGACGCTGCCCGCGAGGTCCAGGCGCTGGCCGCTGAAATTAAATCAAAAC
TCATTTGAGTTAATGAGGTAAAGAGAAAATGAGCAAAAGCACAAACACGCTAAGTGCCGGCCGTCCGAGC
GCACGCAGCAGCAAGGCTGCAACGTTGGCCAGCCTGGCAGACACGCCAGCCATGAAGCGGGTCAACTTTC
AGTTGCCGGCGGAGGATCACACCAAGCTGAAGATGTACGCGGTACGCCAAGGCAAGACCATTACCGAGCT
GCTATCTGAATACATCGCGCAGCTACCAGAGTAAATGAGCAAATGAATAAATGAGTAGATGAATTTTAGC
GGCTAAAGGAGGCGGCATGGAAAATCAAGAACAACCAGGCACCGACGCCGTGGAATGCCCCATGTGTGGA
GGAACGGGCGGTTGGCCAGGCGTAAGCGGCTGGGTTGCCTGCCGGCCCTGCAATGGCACTGGAACCCCCA
AGCCCGAGGAATCGGCGTGAGCGGTCGCAAACCATCCGGCCCGGTACAAATCGGCGCGGCGCTGGGTGAT
GACCTGGTGGAGAAGTTGAAGGCCGCGCAGGCCGCCCAGCGGCAACGCATCGAGGCAGAAGCACGCCCCG
GTGAATCGTGGCAAGCGGCCGCTGATCGAATCCGCAAAGAATCCCGGCAACCGCCGGCAGCCGGTGCGCC
GTCGATTAGGAAGCCGCCCAAGGGCGACGAGCAACCAGATTTTTTCGTTCCGATGCTCTATGACGTGGGC
ACCCGCGATAGTCGCAGCATCATGGACGTGGCCGTTTTCCGTCTGTCGAAGCGTGACCGACGAGCTGGCG
AGGTGATCCGCTACGAGCTTCCAGACGGGCACGTAGAGGTTTCCGCAGGGCCGGCCGGCATGGCCAGTGT
GTGGGATTACGACCTGGTACTGATGGCGGTTTCCCATCTAACCGAATCCATGAACCGATACCGGGAAGGG
AAGGGAGACAAGCCCGGCCGCGTGTTCCGTCCACACGTTGCGGACGTACTCAAGTTCTGCCGGCGAGCCG
ATGGCGGAAAGCAGAAAGACGACCTGGTAGAAACCTGCATTCGGTTAAACACCACGCACGTTGCCATGCA
GCGTACGAAGAAGGCCAAGAACGGCCGCCTGGTGACGGTATCCGAGGGTGAAGCCTTGATTAGCCGCTAC
AAGATCGTAAAGAGCGAAACCGGGCGGCCGGAGTACATCGAGATCGAGCTAGCTGATTGGATGTACCGCG
AGATCACAGAAGGCAAGAACCCGGACGTGCTGACGGTTCACCCCGATTACTTTTTGATCGATCCCGGCAT
CGGCCGTTTTCTCTACCGCCTGGCACGCCGCGCCGCAGGCAAGGCAGAAGCCAGATGGTTGTTCAAGACG
ATCTACGAACGCAGTGGCAGCGCCGGAGAGTTCAAGAAGTTCTGTTTCACCGTGCGCAAGCTGATCGGGT
CAAATGACCTGCCGGAGTACGATTTGAAGGAGGAGGCGGGGCAGGCTGGCCCGATCCTAGTCATGCGCTA
CCGCAACCTGATCGAGGGCGAAGCATCCGCCGGTTCCTAATGTACGGAGCAGATGCTAGGGCAAATTGCC
CTAGCAGGGGAAAAAGGTCGAAAAGGCCTCTTTCCTGTGGATAGCACGTACATTGGGAACCCAAAGCCGT
ACATTGGGAACCGGAACCCGTACATTGGGAACCCAAAGCCGTACATTGGGAACCGGTCACACATGTAAGT
GACTGATATAAAAGAGAAAAAAGGCGATTTTTCCGCCTAAAACTCTTTAAAACTTATTAAAACTCTTAAA
ACCCGCCTGGCCTGTGCATAACTGTCTGGCCAGCGCACAGCCCAAGAGCTGCAAAAAGCGCCTACCCTTC
GGTCGCTGCGCTCCCTACGCCCCGCCGCTTCGCGTCGGCCTATCGCGGCCGCTGGCCGCTCAAAAATGGC
TGGCCTACGGCCAGGCAATCTACCAGGGCGCGGACAAGCCGCGCCGTCGCCACTCGACCGCCGGCGCCCA
CATCAAGGCACCCTGCCTCGCGCGTTTCGGTGATGACGGTGAAAACCTCTGACACATGCAGCTCCCGGAA
ACGGTCACAGCTTGTCTGTAAGCGGATGCCGGGAGCAGACAAGCCCGTCAGGGCGCGTCAGCGGGTGTTG
GCGGGTGTCGGGGCGCAGCCATGACCCAGTCACGTAGCGATAGCGGAGTGTATACTGGCTTAACTATGCG
GCATCAGAGCAGATTGTACTGAGAGTGCACCATATGCGGTGTGAAATACCGCACAGATGCGTAAGGAGAA
AATACCGCATCAGGCCCTCTTCCGCTTCCTCGCTCACTGACTCGCTGCGCTCGGTCGTTCGGCTGCGGCG
AGCGGTATCAGCTCACTCAAAGGCGGTAATACGGTTATCCACAGAATCAGGGGATAACGCAGGAAAGAAC
ATGTGAGCAAAAGGCCAGCAAAAGGCCAGGAACCGTAAAAAGGCCGCGTTGCTGGCGTTTTTCCATAGGC
TCCGCCCCCCTGACGAGCATCACAAAAATCGACGCTCAAGTCAGAGGTGGCGAAACCCGACAGGACTATA
AAGATACCAGGCGTTTCCCCCTGGAAGCTCCCTCGTGCGCTCTCCTGTTCCGACCCTGCCGCTTACCGGA
TACCTGTCCGCCTTTCTCCCTTCGGGAAGCGTGGCGCTTTCTCATAGCTCACGCTGTAGGTATCTCAGTT
CGGTGTAGGTCGTTCGCTCCAAGCTGGGCTGTGTGCACGAACCCCCCGTTCAGCCCGACCGCTGCGCCTT
ATCCGGTAACTATCGTCTTGAGTCCAACCCGGTAAGACACGACTTATCGCCACTGGCAGCAGCCACTGGT
AACAGGATTAGCAGAGCGAGGTATGTAGGCGGTGCTACAGAGTTCTTGAAGTGGTGGCCTAACTACGGCT
ACACTAGAAGGACAGTATTTGGTATCTGCGCTCTGCTGAAGCCAGTTACCTTCGGAAAAAGAGTTGGTAG
CTCTTGATCCGGCAAACAAACCACCGCTGGTAGCGGTGGTTTTTTTGTTTGCAAGCAGCAGATTACGCGC
AGAAAAAAAGGATCTCAAGAAGATCCTTTGATCTTTTCTACGGGGTCTGACGCTCAGTGGAACGAAAACT
CACGTTAAGGGATTTTGGTCATGCATTCTAGGTACTAAAACAATTCATCCAGTAAAATATAATATTTTAT
TTTCTCCCAATCAGGCTTGATCCCCAGTAAGTCAAAAAATAGCTCGACATACTGTTCTTCCCCGATATCC
TCCCTGATCGACCGGACGCAGAAGGCAATGTCATACCACTTGTCCGCCCTGCCGCTTCTCCCAAGATCAA
TAAAGCCACTTACTTTGCCATCTTTCACAAAGATGTTGCTGTCTCCCAGGTCGCCGTGGGAAAAGACAAG
TTCCTCTTCGGGCTTTTCCGTCTTTAAAAAATCATACAGCTCGCGCGGATCTTTAAATGGAGTGTCTTCT
TCCCAGTTTTCGCAATCCACATCGGCCAGATCGTTATTCAGTAAGTAATCCAATTCGGCTAAGCGGCTGT
CTAAGCTATTCGTATAGGGACAATCCGATATGTCGATGGAGTGAAAGAGCCTGATGCACTCCGCATACAG
CTCGATAATCTTTTCAGGGCTTTGTTCATCTTCATACTCTTCCGAGCAAAGGACGCCATCGGCCTCACTC
ATGAGCAGATTGCTCCAGCCATCATGCCGTTCAAAGTGCAGGACCTTTGGAACAGGCAGCTTTCCTTCCA
GCCATAGCATCATGTCCTTTTCCCGTTCCACATCATAGGTGGTCCCTTTATACCGGCTGTCCGTCATTTT
TAAATATAGGTTTTCATTTTCTCCCACCAGCTTATATACCTTAGCAGGAGACATTCCTTCCGTATCTTTT
ACGCAGCGGTATTTTTCGATCAGTTTTTTCAATTCCGGTGATATTCTCATTTTAGCCATTTATTATTTCC
TTCCTCTTTTCTACAGTATTTAAAGATACCCCAAGAAGCTAATTATAACAAGACGAACTCCAATTCACTG
TTCCTTGCATTCTAAAACCTTAAATACCAGAAAACAGCTTTTTCAAAGTTGTTTTCAAAGTTGGCGTATA
ACATAGTATCGACGGAGCCGATTTTGAAACCGCGGTGATCACAGGCAGCAACGCTCTGTCATCGTTACAA
TCAACATGCTACCCTCCGCGAGATCATCCGTGTTTCAAACCCGGCAGCTTAGTTGCCGTTCTTCCGAATA
GCATCGGTAACATGAGCAAAGTCTGCCGCCTTACAACGGCTCTCCCGCTGACGCCGTCCCGGACTGATGG
GCTGCCTGTATCGAGTGGTGATTTTGTGCCGAGCTGCCGGTCGGGGAGCTGTTGGCTGGCTGGTGGCAGG
ATATATTGTGGTGTAAACAAATTGACGCTTAGACAACTTAATAACACATTGCGGACGTTTTTAATGTACT
GAATTAACGCCGAATTAATTCGGGGGATCTGGATTTTAGTACTGGATTTTGGTTTTAGGAATTAGAAATT
TTATTGATAGAAGTATTTTACAAATACAAATACATACTAAGGGTTTCTTATATGCTCAACACATGAGCGA
AACCCTATAGGAACCCTAATTCCCTTATCTGGGAACTACTCACACATTATTATGGAGAAACTCGAGCTTG
TCGATCGACTCTAGCTAGAGGATCGATCCGAACCCCAGAGTCCCGCTCAGAAGAACTCGTCAAGAAGGCG
ATAGAAGGCGATGCGCTGCGAATCGGGAGCGGCGATACCGTAAAGCACGAGGAAGCGGTCAGCCCATTCG
CCGCCAAGTTCTTCAGCAATATCACGGGTAGCCAACGCTATGTCCTGATAGCGGTCCGCCACACCCAGCC
GGCCACAGTCGATGAATCCAGAAAAGCGGCCATTTTCCACCATGATATTCGGCAAGCAGGCATCGCCATG
TGTCACGACGAGATCCTCGCCGTCGGGCATGCGCGCCTTGAGCCTGGCGAACAGTTCGGCTGGCGCGAGC
CCCTGATGTTCTTCGTCCAGATCATCCTGATCGACAAGACCGGCTTCCATCCGAGTACGTGCTCGCTCGA
TGCGATGTTTCGCTTGGTGGTCGAATGGGCAGGTAGCCGGATCAAGCGTATGCAGCCGCCGCATTGCATC
AGCCATGATGGATACTTTCTCGGCAGGAGCAAGGTGAGATGACAGGAGATCCTGCCCCGGCACTTCGCCC
AATAGCAGCCAGTCCCTTCCCGCTTCAGTGACAACGTCGAGCACAGCTGCGCAAGGAACGCCCGTCGTGG
CCAGCCACGATAGCCGCGCTGCCTCGTCCTGGAGTTCATTCAGGGCACCGGACAGGTCGGTCTTGACAAA
AAGAACCGGGCGCCCCTGCGCTGACAGCCGAAACACGGCGGCATCAGAGCAGCCGATTGTCTGTTGTGCC
CAGTCATAGCCGAATAGCCTCTCCACCCAAGCGGCCGGAGAACCTGCGTGCAATCCATCTTGTTCAATCC
CCATGGTCGATCGACAGATCTGCGAAAGCTCGAGAGAGATAGATTTGTAGAGAGAGACTGGTGATTTCAG
CGTGTCCTCTCCAAATGAAATGAACTTCCTTATATAGAGGAAGGGTCTTGCGAAGGATAGTGGGATTGTG
CGTCATCCCTTACGTCAGTGGAGATATCACATCAATCCACTTGCTTTGAAGACGTGGTTGGAACGTCTTC
TTTTTCCACGATGCTCCTCGTGGGTGGGGGTCCATCTTTGGGACCACTGTCGGCAGAGGCATCTTGAACG
ATAGCCTTTCCTTTATCGCAATGATGGCATTTGTAGGTGCCACCTTCCTTTTCTACTGTCCTTTTGATGA
AGTGACAGATAGCTGGGCAATGGAATCCGAGGAGGTTTCCCGATATTACCCTTTGTTGAAAAGTCTCAAT
AGCCCTTTGGTCTTCTGAGACTGTATCTTTGATATTCTTGGAGTAGACGAGAGTGTCGTGCTCCACCATG
TTCACATCAATCCACTTGCTTTGAAGACGTGGTTGGAACGTCTTCTTTTTCCACGATGCTCCTCGTGGGT
GGGGGTCCATCTTTGGGACCACTGTCGGCAGAGGCATCTTGAACGATAGCCTTTCCTTTATCGCAATGAT
GGCATTTGTAGGTGCCACCTTCCTTTTCTACTGTCCTTTTGATGAAGTGACAGATAGCTGGGCAATGGAA
TCCGAGGAGGTTTCCCGATATTACCCTTTGTTGAAAAGTCTCAATAGCCCTTTGGTCTTCTGAGACTGTA
TCTTTGATATTCTTGGAGTAGACGAGAGTGTCGTGCTCCACCATGTTGGCAAGCTGCTCTAGCCAATACG
CAAACCGCCTCTCCCCGCGCGTTGGCCGATTCATTAATGCAGCTGGCACGACAGGTTTCCCGACTGGAAA
GCGGGCAGTGAGCGCAACGCAATTAATGTGAGTTAGCTCACTCATTAGGCACCCCAGGCTTTACACTTTA
TGCTTCCGGCTCGTATGTTGTGTGGAATTGTGAGCGGATAACAATTTCACACAGGAAACAGCTATGACAT
GATTACGAATTCGAGCTCGGTACCCGGGGATCGGCTGAGACTTTTCAACAAAGGGTAATATCCGGAAACC
TCCTCGGATTCCATTGCCCAGCTATCTGTCACTTTATTGTGAAGATAGTGGAAAAGGAAGGTGGCTCCTA
CAAATGCCATCATTGCGATAAAGGAAAGGCCATCGTTGAAGATGCCTCTGCCGACAGTGGTCCCAAAGAT
GGACCCCCACCCACGAGGAGCATCGTGGAAAAAGAAGACGTTCCAACCACGTCTTCAAAGCAAGTGGATT
GATGTGATATCTCCACTGACGTAAGGGATGACGCACAATCCCACTATCCTTCGCAAGACCCTTCCTCTAT
ATAAGGAAGTTCATTTCATTTGGAGAGAACACGGGGGACTCAAACATTACTCATTCACAAAACCATCTTA
AAGCAACTACACAAGTCTTGAAATTTTCTCATATTTTCTATTTACTATATAAACTTTTAATCAAATCAAG
ATTAAAGTTAATTAAATGAGCAAAGGAGAAGAACTTTTCACTGGAGTTGTCCCAATTCTTGTTGAATTAG
ATGGTGATGTTAATGGGCACAAATTTTCTGTCCGTGGAGAGGGTGAAGGTGATGCTACAAACGGAAAACT
CACCCTTAAATTTATTTGCACTACTGGAAAACTACCTGTTCCGTGGCCAACACTTGTCACTACTCTGACC
TAAATAGCAAGGATCAGGAGGAGTCCTGGGTAACGGTAACAACACCACCGTCTTCGAATATGAAGATGAA
GATGAAATATTTGGTGTGTCAAATAAAAAGCTTGTGTGCTTAAGTTTGTGTTTTTTTCTTGGCTTGTTGT
GTTATGAATTTGTGGCTTTTTCTAATATTAAATGAATGTAAGATCTCATTATAATGAATAAACAAATGTT
TCTATAATCCATTGTGAATGTTTTGTTGGATCTCTTCTGCAGCATATAACTACTGTATGTGCTATGGTAT
GGACTATGGAATATGATTAAAGATAAGATGGGCTCATAGAGTAAAACGAGGCGAGGGACCTATAAACCTC
CCTTCATCATGCTATTTCATGATCTATTTTATAAAATAAAGATGTAGAAAAAAGTAAGCGTAATAACCGC
AAAACAAATGATTTAAAACATGGCACATAATGAGGAGATTAAGTTCGGTTTACGTTTATTTTAGTACTAA
TTGTAACGTGAGACTACGTATCGGGAATCGCCTAATTAAAGCATTAATGCGAACCTGATTAGATTCACCG
ACCCTCCTATCGTGTCGACCTTTCTGTTTCTTAGAATTTTTTGGTAGTCTATGTACTAATAATGTCAGCT
TCGTATTTATTTCATAAGCAATTTGCATTTGCAATTTGTTTTTTACTTTTATTTTTATTGTATTGTGGAA
TGTGGACTCGTACCAACATGAAGTTATATACCACCAAAAAAATTACAGTTAGTCAAAAGATTCACGAGTG
AGAGCTACTTATGATTGTCTTTTACGTATATGTCTAATTGTCTATTTGCTCAATAATCTTTGTACTTTCT
TTTGTCGTTGATAAAATCACAAAGTTCCAAAAGTAATCGAATGATTTGCTTTTAAGAAAAGAAGAGCTCA
ATAATTCAACATATATCTGTACACAGACGGACTGAGACTTTTCAACAAAGGGTAATATCCGGAAACCTCC
TCGGATTCCATTGCCCAGCTATCTGTCACTTTATTGTGAAGATAGTGGAAAAGGAAGGTGGCTCCTACAA
ATGCCATCATTGCGATAAAGGAAAGGCCATCGTTGAAGATGCCTCTGCCGACAGTGGTCCCAAAGATGGA
CCCCCACCCACGAGGAGCATCGTGGAAAAAGAAGACGTTCCAACCACGTCTTCAAAGCAAGTGGATTGAT
GTGATATCTCCACTGACGTAAGGGATGACGCACAATCCCACTATCCTTCGCAAGACCCTTCCTCTATATA
AGGAAGTTCATTTCATTTGGAGAGAACACGGGGGACTCTAGACAAACATTACTCATTCACAAAACCATCT
TAAAGCAACTACACAAGTCTTGAAATTTTCTCATATTTTCTATTTACTATATAAACTTTTAATCAAATCA
AGATTAAAGTTAATTAATGGTACCACGCAGTTTAACTTTGTAGATGAACTCACCGTCTTGATCCTAGTTA
CCTTTGGGTCAAAAAGTTATCAGGCATGCACCTGGTAGCTAGTCTTTAAACCAATAGATTGCATCGGTTT
AAAAGGCAAGACCGTCAAATTGCGGGAAAGGGGTCAACAGCCGTTCAGTACCAAGTCTCAGGGGAAACTT
TGAGATGGCCTTGCAAAGGGTATGGTAATAAGCTGACGGACATGGTCCTAACCACGCAGCCAAGTCCTAA
GTCAACAGATCTTCTGTTGATATGGATGCAGTTCACAGACTAAATGTCGGTCGGGGAAGATGTATTCTTC
TCATAAGATATAGTCGGACCTCTCCTTAATGGGAGCTAGCGGATGAAGTGATGCAACACTGGAGCCGCTG
GGAACTAATTTGTATGCGAAAGTATATTGATTAGTTTTGGAGTACTCGATGGTGTTCAATGCTTTTCCCG
TTATCCGGATCACATGAAACGGCATGACTTTTTCAAGAGTGCCATGCCCGAAGGTTATGTACAGGAACGC
ACTATATCTTTCAAAGATGACGGGACCTACAAGACGCGTGCTGAAGTCAAGTTTGAAGGTGATACCCTTG
TTAATCGTATCGAGTTAAAGGGTATTGATTTTAAAGAAGATGGAAACATTCTTGGACACAAACTCGAGTA
CAACTTTAACTCACACAATGTATACATCACGGCAGACAAACAAAAGAATGGAATCAAAGCTAACTTCAAA
ATTCGCCACAACGTTGAAGATGGTTCCGTTCAACTAGCAGACCATTATCAACAAAATACTCCAATTGGCG
ATGGCCCTGTCCTTTTACCAGACAACCATTACCTGTCGACACAATCTGTCCTTTCGAAAGATCCCAACGA
AAAGCGTGACCACATGGTCCTTCTTGAGTTTGTAACTGCTGCTGGGATTACACATGGCATGGATGAGCTC
TACAAATAAATATGAAGATGAAGATGAAATATTTGGTGTGTCAAATAAAAAGCTTGTGTGCTTAAGTTTG
TGTTTTTTTCTTGGCTTGTTGTGTTATGAATTTGTGGCTTTTTCTAATATTAAATGAATGTAAGATCTCA
TTATAATGAATAAACAAATGTTTCTATAATCCATTGTGAATGTTTTGTTGGATCTCTTCTGCAGCATATA
ACTACTGTATGTGCTATGGTATGGACTATGGAATATGATTAAAGATAAGATGGGCTCATAGAGTAAAACG
AGGCGAGGGACCTATAAACCTCCCTTCATCATGCTATTTCATGATCTATTTTATAAAATAAAGATGTAGA
AAAAAGTAAGCGTAATAACCGCAAAACAAATGATTTAAAACATGGCACATAATGAGGAGATTAAGTTCGG
TTTACGTTTATTTTAGTACTAATTGTAACGTGAGACTACGTATCGGGAATCGCCTAATTAAAGCATTAAT
GCGAACCTGATTAGATTCACCGACCCTCCTATCGTGTCGACCTTTCTGTTTCTTAGAATTTTTTGGTAGT
CTATGTACTAATAATGTCAGCTTCGTATTTATTTCATAAGCAATTTGCATTTGCAATTTGTTTTTTACTT
TTATTTTTATTGTATTGTGGAATGTGGACTCGTACCAACATGAAGTTATATACCACCAAAAAAATTACAG
TTAGTCAAAAGATTCACGAGTGAGAGCTACTTATGATTGTCTTTTACGTATATGTCTAATTGTCTATTTG
CTCAATAATCTTTGTACTTTCTTTTGTCGTTGATAAAATCACAAAGTTCCAAAAGTAATCGAATGATTTG
CTTTTAAGAAAAGAAGAGCTCAATAATTCAACATATATCTGTACACACTATGGAGGCTCCCGGTGAGACT
TTTCAACAAAGGGTAATATCCGGAAACCTCCTCGGATTCCATTGCCCAGCTATCTGTCACTTTATTGTGA
AGATAGTGGAAAAGGAAGGTGGCTCCTACAAATGCCATCATTGCGATAAAGGAAAGGCCATCGTTGAAGA
TGCCTCTGCCGACAGTGGTCCCAAAGATGGACCCCCACCCACGAGGAGCATCGTGGAAAAAGAAGACGTT
CCAACCACGTCTTCAAAGCAAGTGGATTGATGTGATATCTCCACTGACGTAAGGGATGACGCACAATCCC
ACTATCCTTCGCAAGACCCTTCCTCTATATAAGGAAGTTCATTTCATTTGGAGAGAACACGGGGGACTCA
AACATTACTCATTCACAAAACCATCTTAAAGCAACTACACAAGTCTTGAAATTTTCTCATATTTTCTATT
TACTATATAAACTTTTAATCAAATCAAGATTAAAGTTAATTAAATGGCGAGTAGCGAAGACGTTATCAAA
GAGTTCATGCGTTTCAAAGTTCGTATGGAAGGTTCCGTTAACGGTCACGAGTTCGAAATCGAAGGTGAAG
GTGAAGGTCGTCCGTACGAAGGTACCCAGACCGCTAAACTGAAAGTTACCAAAGGTGGTCCGCTGCCGTT
CGCTTGGGACATCCTGTCCCCGCAGTTCCAGTACGGTTCCAAAGCTTACGTTAAACACCCGGCTGACATC
CCGGACTACCTGAAACTGTCCTTCCCGGAAGGTTTCAAATGGGAACGTGTTATGAACTTCGAAGACGGTG
GTGTTGTTACCGTTACCCAGGACTCCTCCCTGCAAGACGGTGAGTTCATCTACAAAGTTAAACTGCGTGG
TACCAACTTCCCGTCCGACGGTCCGGTTATGCAGAAAAAAACCATGGGTTGGGAAGCTTCCACCGAACGT
ATGTACCCGGAAGACGGTGCTCTGAAAGGTGAAATCAAAATGCGTCTGAAACTGAAAGACGGTGGTCACT
ACGACGCTGAAGTTAAAACCACCTACATGGCTAAAAAACCGGTTCAGCTGCCGGGTGCTTACAAAACCGA
CATCAAACTGGACATCACCTCCCACAACGAAGACTACACCATCGTTGAACAGTACGAACGTGCTGAAGGT
CGTCACTCCACCGGTGCTTAAATATGAAGATGAAGATGAAATATTTGGTGTGTCAAATAAAAAGCTTGTG
TGCTTAAGTTTGTGTTTTTTTCTTGGCTTGTTGTGTTATGAATTTGTGGCTTTTTCTAATATTAAATGAA
TGTAAGATCTCATTATAATGAATAAACAAATGTTTCTATAATCCATTGTGAATGTTTTGTTGGATCTCTT
CTGCAGCATATAACTACTGTATGTGCTATGGTATGGACTATGGAATATGATTAAAGATAAGATGGGCTCA
TAGAGTAAAACGAGGCGAGGGACCTATAAACCTCCCTTCATCATGCTATTTCATGATCTATTTTATAAAA
TAAAGATGTAGAAAAAAGTAAGCGTAATAACCGCAAAACAAATGATTTAAAACATGGCACATAATGAGGA
GATTAAGTTCGGTTTACGTTTATTTTAGTACTAATTGTAACGTGAGACTACGTATCGGGAATCGCCTAAT
TAAAGCATTAATGCGAACCTGATTAGATTCACCGACCCTCCTATCGTGTCGACCTTTCTGTTTCTTAGAA
TTTTTTGGTAGTCTATGTACTAATAATGTCAGCTTCGTATTTATTTCATAAGCAATTTGCATTTGCAATT
TGTTTTTTACTTTTATTTTTATTGTATTGTGGAATGTGGACTCGTACCAACATGAAGTTATATACCACCA
AAAAAATTACAGTTAGTCAAAAGATTCACGAGTGAGAGCTACTTATGATTGTCTTTTACGTATATGTCTA
ATTGTCTATTTGCTCAATAATCTTTGTACTTTCTTTTGTCGTTGATAAAATCACAAAGTTCCAAAAGTAA
TCGAATGATTTGCTTTTAAGAAAAGAAGAGCTCAATAATTCAACATATATCTGTACACAAGTG
